Addgene plasmid #192242: eIF3f- pMK293 (mAID-mCherry2-Hygro) plasmid
Purpose: knockin donor vector of mAID-mCherry2-Hygro to C-terminus of endogenous human eIF3f
Depositing lab: Dieter Wolf. Publication: eIF3 mRNA selectivity profiling reveals eIF3k as a cancer-relevant regulator of ribosome content. Duan H, Zhang S, Zarai Y, Ollinger R, Wu Y, Sun L, Hu C, He Y, Tian G, Rad R, Kong X, Cheng Y, Tuller T, Wolf DA. EMBO J. 2023 Jun 15;42(12):e112362. doi: 10.15252/embj.2022112362. Epub 2023 May 8. PubMed 37155573.
Backbone
  Vector backbone: pCR-Blunt II-TOPO vector(Cat#450245)
  Backbone manufacturer: Thermo fisher
  Vector type: Mammalian Expression
  Selectable markers: Hygromycin
Growth in bacteria
  Bacterial resistance: Kanamycin, 50 μg/mL
  Growth temperature: 37°C
  Growth strain: DH5alpha
  Copy number: High Copy
Gene/Insert
  Gene/Insert name: eIF3f-knockin-homology arm-mAID-mCherry2-Hygro
  Species: H. sapiens (human)
  Insert size (bp): 5060
  Entrez Gene: EIF3F (a.k.a. EIF3S5, MRT67, eIF3-p47)
  Cloning method: TOPO Cloning
  Sequencing primers: 5′ CAGGAAACAGCTATGAC; 3′ TGTAAAACGACGGCCAGT
Terms and licenses: Academic/Nonprofit Terms; Industry Terms: Not Available to Industry
Depositor comments: Please visit https://www.biorxiv.org/content/10.1101/2022.08.28.505560v2 for bioRxiv preprint.
How to cite: eIF3f- pMK293 (mAID-mCherry2-Hygro) plasmid was a gift from Dieter Wolf (Addgene plasmid # 192242 ; http://n2t.net/addgene:192242 ; RRID:Addgene_192242)
