[The description below was written by a language model from this plasmid's Addgene catalogue record and pLannotate feature annotations shown in this document.]
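Description:
eIF3f-pMK293 (mAID-mCherry2-Hygro) is a homology-directed repair donor plasmid for tagging the C-terminus of the endogenous human EIF3F gene. It is built in the pCR-Blunt II-TOPO cloning backbone by TOPO cloning, replicates in E. coli from a high-copy ColE1/pUC-type origin and is selected with kanamycin through the Tn5 NeoR/KanR gene. A BleoR (Zeocin) gene is also annotated in the backbone. Other backbone remnants include the lac promoter/operator, flanking SP6 and T7 promoters, and the lacZα–ccdB fusion, which the cloned insert interrupts.

The roughly 5 kb insert starts with a left homology arm in which two EIF3F coding fragments are annotated, separated by unannotated sequence that is presumably intronic. The second fragment lies just upstream of the mini-AID degron (the minimal auxin-responsive domain of Arabidopsis IAA17) and mCherry2, consistent with an in-frame C-terminal fusion, followed by an SV40 poly(A) signal. Downstream is a loxP-flanked selection cassette in which the mouse PGK promoter drives a hygromycin resistance gene with a PGK poly(A) signal. This allows selection of integrants in mammalian cells and, in principle, later removal of the marker with Cre. The unannotated stretch between the second loxP site and the T7 promoter presumably corresponds to the right homology arm.

After integration, eIF3f is expressed from its native promoter as a red fluorescent fusion that can be rapidly degraded on auxin addition in cells expressing the TIR1 F-box protein. The record does not describe the nuclease or guide RNA used to target the locus, nor the TIR1 source. The associated study concerns the mRNA selectivity of eIF3 subunits.
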