Features (pLannotate 1.2.2; 25 found; start..end, strand, type, name):
     99..120     +  protein_bind   CAP binding site: CAP binding activates transcription in the presence of cAMP. E. coli catabolite activator protein
    135..165     +  promoter       lac promoter: promoter for the E. coli lac operon
    173..189     +  protein_bind   lac operator: The lac repressor binds to the lac operator to inhibit transcription in E. coli. This inhibition can be relieved by adding lactose or isopropyl-β-D-thiogalactopyranoside (IPTG). lac repressor encoded by lacI
    231..249     +  promoter       SP6 promoter: promoter for bacteriophage SP6 RNA polymerase
    293..451     +  CDS            EIF3F (fragment): EIF3F_HUMAN - Also known as EIF3S5 From Homo sapiens (Human).
   1029..1103    +  CDS            EIF3F (fragment): EIF3F_HUMAN - Also known as EIF3S5 From Homo sapiens (Human).
   1137..1340    +  CDS            mini-AID: minimal degron from the auxin-responsive IAA17 protein of Arabidopsis thaliana (Kubota et al., 2013) acts as an auxin-inducible degron (AID) in the presence of TIR1
   1347..2057    +  CDS            mCherry2: derivative of the monomeric red fluorescent protein mCherry mammalian codon-optimized
   2068..2152    +  CDS            large T antigen (fragment): large T antigen from SV40 (simian virus 40)
   2175..2296    +  polyA_signal   SV40 poly(A) signal: SV40 polyadenylation signal
   2327..2360    -  protein_bind   loxP: Cre-mediated recombination occurs in the 8-bp core sequence (GCATACAT). Cre recombinase
   2421..2920    +  promoter       PGK promoter: mouse phosphoglycerate kinase 1 promoter
   2980..4000    +  CDS            HygR (fragment): aminoglycoside phosphotransferase from E. coli; aph(4)-Ia; confers resistance to hygromycin
   4084..4536    +  polyA_signal   PGK poly(A) signal: mouse phosphoglycerate kinase 1 polyadenylation signal
   4563..4596    -  protein_bind   loxP: Cre-mediated recombination occurs in the 8-bp core sequence (GCATACAT). Cre recombinase
   5447..5465    -  promoter       T7 promoter: promoter for bacteriophage T7 RNA polymerase
   5468..5615    +  CDS            lacZα (fragment): LacZα fragment of β-galactosidase; lacZ fragment
   5625..5928    +  CDS            ccdB (fragment): CcdB, a bacterial toxin that poisons DNA gyrase; ccdB; Plasmids containing the ccdB gene cannot be propagated in standard E. coli strains.
   5976..6245    +  CDS            tnpA (fragment): TN5P_ECOLX - Also known as tnp. Experimental evidence at protein level: Swiss-Prot protein existence level 1. Mediates transposition of transposon Tn5 by a 'cut and paste' mechanism. First, the monomeric transposase binds the 19 bp inverted DNA repeats flanking the transposon. Then, dimerization of the DNA- bound transposase creates a synaptic DNA complex. After nicking of the first DNA strand, excision of the transposon proceeds through a series of intermediates. The transposase then mediates the insertion of the transposon at a new site by strand transfer. The activity of the wild- type tran
   6277..7071    +  CDS            NeoR/KanR: aminoglycoside phosphotransferase from Tn5; aph(3')-II (or nptII); confers resistance to neomycin, kanamycin, and G418 (Geneticin®)
   7092..7142    -  misc_feature   bom (fragment): basis of mobility region from pBR322
   7169..7257    +  promoter       AmpR promoter (fragment): bla
   7277..7651    +  CDS            BleoR: antibiotic-binding protein; Sh ble from Streptoalloteichus hindustanus; confers resistance to bleomycin, phleomycin, and Zeocin™
   7789..8377    +  rep_origin     ori: high-copy-number ColE1/pMB1/pBR322/pUC origin of replication
   8560..86      +  CDS            lacI (fragment) (across the origin): lac repressor; lacI; The lac repressor binds to the lac operator to inhibit transcription in E. coli. This inhibition can be relieved by adding lactose or isopropyl-β-D-thiogalactopyranoside (IPTG).
>Addgene plasmid #192242 | eIF3f- pMK293 (mAID-mCherry2-Hygro) plasmid | addgene full sequence | sequence record 381237 | Addgene NGS Result
ATACGCAAACCGCCTCTCCCCGCGCGTTGGCCGATTCATTAATGCAGCTGGCACGACAGGTTTCCCGACT
GGAAAGCGGGCAGTGAGCGCAACGCAATTAATGTGAGTTAGCTCACTCATTAGGCACCCCAGGCTTTACA
CTTTATGCTTCCGGCTCGTATGTTGTGTGGAATTGTGAGCGGATAACAATTTCACACAGGAAACAGCTAT
GACCATGATTACGCCAAGCTATTTAGGTGACACTATAGAATACTCAAGCTATGCATCAAGCTTGGTACCA
CTAGTAACGGCCGCCAGTGTGCTGGAATTCGCCCTTAGTCTTTGTTTTGGTACTCAGTCTGGAAAGGTGT
CAGCTGACAATACTGTGGGCCGCTTCCTGATGAGCCTGGTTAACCAAGTACCGAAAATAGTTCCCGATGA
CTTTGAGACCATGCTCAACAGCAACATCAATGTGAGTGCCCTTCCTGAGCCCCTTCTTGCCTGGTTTCTT
CCCCCACCTCAGCACATACACTCAAATGTGAAAAGAGTTGGGTGAGGTGACCTGGAGTAGGATAGAGACA
GGGCTTCACCTATAGCCCCACTGAAGTCCAGGTTGGGAGGAAGGAAGAGGTGTGTTATGCGTGGTTGGAG
ACTTCCTTCCTTCTCCCATGATTCCATTGTCTCATTTACTGCTGATACTACTGTGACTTACTGTCTAAAT
TCGTGATGGAAAGAAACACTAAAATTCAGAGGTTAATGAAAATGCAATTACTTATTTCCCCCATCTGAGT
TCACAGACCCCCTATATTCCATCCATGGGTTTCAGCTAAGGCACCCCTAGTCTATAAGTGTATCAGTAGA
GATAAGAAAGCCTTCTCAAGCATTTCCTTTCTGTCTTCTACCTTTTTGACTTTTATTCAGTCTCTCCTAG
CTGTCATTTATCCACAGCTGTCCTCATACCCAGTGTCTACCATAGAGCTGGCCAAAGCCAGCCTTTTTGC
TCCCTTTCCACCCAACCCCCCACTCATTGTGTATTCTTTGTCTTCCAGGACCTTTTGATGGTGACCTACC
TGGCCAACCTCACACAATCGCAAATAGCTCTAAATGAAAAACTTGTAAACCTGGGAGGAGGAGGAGGAGG
ATCCGGTGCAGGCGCCAAGGAGAAGAGTGCTTGTCCTAAAGATCCAGCCAAACCTCCGGCCAAGGCACAA
GTTGTGGGATGGCCACCGGTGAGATCATACCGGAAGAACGTGATGGTTTCCTGCCAAAAATCAAGCGGTG
GCCCGGAGGCGGCGGCGTTCGTGAAGGTATCAATGGACGGAGCACCGTACTTGAGGAAAATCGATTTGAG
GATGTATAAAGCTAGCATGGTGAGCAAGGGCGAGGAGGATAACATGGCCATCATCAAGGAGTTCATGCGC
TTCAAGGTGCACATGGAGGGCTCCGTGAACGGCCACGAGTTCGAGATCGAGGGCGAGGGCGAGGGCCGCC
CCTACGAGGGCACCCAGACCGCCAAGCTGAAGGTGACCAAGGGTGGCCCCCTGCCCTTCGCCTGGGACAT
CCTGTCCCCTCAGTTCATGTACGGCTCCAAGGCCTACGTGAAGCACCCCGCCGACATCCCCGACTACTTG
AAGCTGTCCTTCCCCGAGGGCTTCAATTGGGAGCGCGTGATGAACTTCGAGGACGGCGGCGTGGTGACCG
TGACCCAGGACTCCTCCCTGCAGGACGGCGAGTTCATCTACAAGGTGAAGCTGCGCGGCACCAACTTCCC
CTCCGACGGCCCCGTAATGCAGTGTCGTACCATGGGCTGGGAGGCCTCCACTGAGCGGATGTACCCCGAG
GACGGCGCCCTGAAGGGCGAGATCAAGCAGAGGCTGAAGCTGAAGGACGGCGGCCACTACGACGCTGAGG
TCAAGACCACCTACAAGGCCAAGAAGCCCGTGCAGCTGCCCGGCGCCTACAACGTCGACATCAAGTTGGA
CATCCTTTCCCACAACGAGGACTACACCATCGTGGAACAGTACGAACGCGCCGAGGGCCGCCACTCCACC
GGCGGCATGGACGAGCTGTACAAGTAATCTAGATAACTGATCATAATCAGCCATACCACATTTGTAGAGG
TTTTACTTGCTTTAAAAAACCTCCCACACCTCCCCCTGAACCTGAAACATAAAATGAATGCAATTGTTGT
TGTTAACTTGTTTATTGCAGCTTATAATGGTTACAAATAAAGCAATAGCATCACAAATTTCACAAATAAA
GCATTTTTTTCACTGCATTCTAGTTGTGGTTTGTCCAAACTCATCAATGTATCTTAACGCGTCGATCATA
TTCAATAACCCTTAATATAACTTCGTATAATGTATGCTATACGAAGTTATTAGGTCTGAAGAGGAGTTTA
CGTCCAGCCAAGCTTAGGATCTCGACCTCGAAATTCTACCGGGTAGGGGAGGCGCTTTTCCCAAGGCAGT
CTGGAGCATGCGCTTTAGCAGCCCCGCTGGGCACTTGGCGCTACACAAGTGGCCTCTGGCCTCGCACACA
TTCCACATCCACCGGTAGGCGCCAACCGACTCCGTTCTTTGGTGGCCCCTTCGCGCCACCTTCTACTCCT
CCCCTAGTCAGGAAGTTCCCCCCCGCCCCGCAGCTCGCGTCGTGCAGGACGTGACAAATGGAAGTAGCAC
GTCTCACTAGTCTCGTGCAGATGGACAGCACCGCTGAGCAATGGAAGCGGGTAGGCCTTTGGGGCAGCGG
CCAATAGCAGCTTTGCTCCTTCGCTTTCTGGGCTCAGAGGCTGGGAAGGGGTGGGTCCGGGGGCGGGCTC
AGGGGCGGGCTCAGGGGCGGGGCGGGCGCCCGAAGGTCCTCCGGAGGCCCGGCATTCTGCACGCTTCAAA
AGCGCACGTCTGCCGCGCTGTTCTCCTCTTCCTCATCTCCGGGCCTTTCGACCTGCATCCATCTAGATCT
CGAGCAGCTGAAGCTTACCGCTAGCATGGATAGATCCGGAAAGCCTGAACTCACCGCGACGTCTGTCGAG
AAGTTTCTGATCGAAAAGTTCGACAGCGTCTCCGACCTGATGCAGCTCTCGGAGGGCGAAGAATCTCGTG
CTTTCAGCTTCGATGTAGGAGGGCGTGGATATGTCCTGCGGGTAAATAGCTGCGCCGATGGTTTCTACAA
AGATCGTTATGTTTATCGGCACTTTGCATCGGCCGCGCTCCCGATTCCGGAAGTGCTTGACATTGGGGAA
TTCAGCGAGAGCCTGACCTATTGCATCTCCCGCCGTGCACAGGGTGTCACGTTGCAAGACCTGCCTGAAA
CCGAACTGCCCGCTGTTCTGCAGCCGGTCGCGGAGGCCATGGATGCGATCGCTGCGGCCGATCTTAGCCA
GACGAGCGGGTTCGGCCCATTCGGACCGCAAGGAATCGGTCAATACACTACATGGCGTGATTTCATATGC
GCGATTGCTGATCCCCATGTGTATCACTGGCAAACTGTGATGGACGACACCGTCAGTGCGTCCGTCGCGC
AGGCTCTCGATGAGCTGATGCTTTGGGCCGAGGACTGCCCCGAAGTCCGGCACCTCGTGCACGCGGATTT
CGGCTCCAACAATGTCCTGACGGACAATGGCCGCATAACAGCGGTCATTGACTGGAGCGAGGCGATGTTC
GGGGATTCCCAATACGAGGTCGCCAACATCTTCTTCTGGAGGCCGTGGTTGGCTTGTATGGAGCAGCAGA
CGCGCTACTTCGAGCGGAGGCATCCGGAGCTTGCAGGATCGCCGCGGCTCCGGGCGTATATGCTCCGCAT
TGGTCTTGACCAACTCTATCAGAGCTTGGTTGACGGCAATTTCGATGATGCAGCTTGGGCGCAGGGTCGA
TGCGACGCAATCGTCCGATCCGGAGCCGGGACTGTCGGGCGTACACAAATCGCCCGCAGAAGCGCGGCCG
TCTGGACCGATGGCTGTGTAGAAGTACTCGCCGATAGTGGAAACCGACGCCCCAGCACTCGTCCGAGGGC
AAAGGAATAGGCTAGCCGCCCGCCCCACGACCCGCAGCGCCCGACCGAAAGGAGCGCACGACCCCATGCA
TCGATGATATCAGATCCCCGGGATGCAGAAATTGATGATCTATTAAACAATAAAGATGTCCACTAAAATG
GAAGTTTTTCCTGTCATACTTTGTTAAGAAGGGTGAGAACAGAGTACCTACATTTTGAATGGAAGGATTG
GAGCTACGGGGGTGGGGGTGGGGTGGGATTAGATAAATGCCTGCTCTTTACTGAAGGCTCTTTACTATTG
CTTTATGATAATGTTTCATAGTTGGATATCATAATTTAAACAAGCAAAACCAAATTAAGGGCCAGCTCAT
TCCTCCCACTCATGATCTATAGATCTATAGATCTCTCGTGGGATCATTGTTTTTCTCTTGATTCCCACTT
TGTGGTTCTAAGTACTGTGGTTTCCAAATGTGTCAGTTTCATAGCCTGAAGAACGAGATCAGCAGCCTCT
GTTCCACATACACTTCATTCTCAGTATTGTTTTGCCAAGTTCTAATTCCATCAGAAGCTGGTCGAGATCC
GGAACCCTTAATATAACTTCGTATAATGTATGCTATACGAAGTTATTAGGTCCCTCGAAGAGGTTCACTA
GGATCCTGAATGGACCCCAAGCAGTACACTTGCTGGTCTAGGTATTAACCCCAGGACTCAGAAGTGAAGG
AGAAATGGGTTTTTTGTGGTCTTGAGTCACACTGAGATAGTCAGTTGTGTGTGACTCTAATAAACGGAGC
CTACCTTTTGTAAATTAATTTCATCTTATGTGAGTTTATTGCCGGGTGGAAGGGAGGAAAATGTTTTAGA
TCACACAGAAACTAGGAAGTGAATATTGTAGGTAGAGAAGTTGGTTATGTGTTTGGCATGTTACTGTTTT
ACCAAACTGTTCTTTTGGTTTTCAATATGGAAAGGTGTCCATTGGCAAAACAACCTTTTCTTGAGGATTC
ATGTGATTTCTACAGGAAATGAAAATAAGAATCCATGGAGAAAAAATAGCTAAGAAAATTGGATGCTTAA
TCTGAACTAAAAGAGTAGAGTGTGTAGTCACTATCTTAAAATACATTAATAGTAAGATGGAGCTCTTTGC
CACTTTGGTTCGGGGAGGCAGAATTAAGATCTGTGGGTTAAAGATTAAAGAGGTTTCCCCAAAACTTCAG
AAAATTCTTAGGTGCTATCTGTAACTCGAGGATAGAGCCTTGAGTTATACTGAGGTCTGCCAGTGGCTCA
ATTTAAGCAAAGACTAGATGGCATTTCCCAGAGGCCTTGTAGGCTAGAGTACTTGCCTGTGTAACTTCAG
ACATCCATTTCCTCTGGTATCCTGGAGTTCCGCCTCGCCACTGTGTGTCTTAGAAAAAGGGCGAATTCTG
CAGATATCCATCACACTGGCGGCCGCTCGAGCATGCATCTAGAGGGCCCAATTCGCCCTATAGTGAGTCG
TATTACAATTCACTGGCCGTCGTTTTACAACGTCGTGACTGGGAAAACCCTGGCGTTACCCAACTTAATC
GCCTTGCAGCACATCCCCCTTTCGCCAGCTGGCGTAATAGCGAAGAGGCCCGCACCGATCGCCCTTCCCA
ACAGTTGCGCAGCCTATACGTACGGCAGTTTAAGGTTTACACCTATAAAAGAGAGAGCCGTTATCGTCTG
TTTGTGGATGTACAGAGTGATATTATTGACACGCCGGGGCGACGGATGGTGATCCCCCTGGCCAGTGCAC
GTCTGCTGTCAGATAAAGTCTCCCGTGAACTTTACCCGGTGGTGCATATCGGGGATGAAAGCTGGCGCAT
GATGACCACCGATATGGCCAGTGTGCCGGTCTCCGTTATCGGGGAAGAAGTGGCTGATCTCAGCCACCGC
GAAAATGACATCAAAAACGCCATTAACCTGATGTTCTGGGGAATATAAATGTCAGGCATGAGATTATCAA
AAAGGATCTTCACCTAGATCCTTTTCACGTAGAAAGCCAGTCCGCAGAAACGGTGCTGACCCCGGATGAA
TGTCAGCTACTGGGCTATCTGGACAAGGGAAAACGCAAGCGCAAAGAGAAAGCAGGTAGCTTGCAGTGGG
CTTACATGGCGATAGCTAGACTGGGCGGTTTTATGGACAGCAAGCGAACCGGAATTGCCAGCTGGGGCGC
CCTCTGGTAAGGTTGGGAAGCCCTGCAAAGTAAACTGGATGGCTTTCTTGCCGCCAAGGATCTGATGGCG
CAGGGGATCAAGCTCTGATCAAGAGACAGGATGAGGATCGTTTCGCATGATTGAACAAGATGGATTGCAC
GCAGGTTCTCCGGCCGCTTGGGTGGAGAGGCTATTCGGCTATGACTGGGCACAACAGACAATCGGCTGCT
CTGATGCCGCCGTGTTCCGGCTGTCAGCGCAGGGGCGCCCGGTTCTTTTTGTCAAGACCGACCTGTCCGG
TGCCCTGAATGAACTGCAAGACGAGGCAGCGCGGCTATCGTGGCTGGCCACGACGGGCGTTCCTTGCGCA
GCTGTGCTCGACGTTGTCACTGAAGCGGGAAGGGACTGGCTGCTATTGGGCGAAGTGCCGGGGCAGGATC
TCCTGTCATCTCACCTTGCTCCTGCCGAGAAAGTATCCATCATGGCTGATGCAATGCGGCGGCTGCATAC
GCTTGATCCGGCTACCTGCCCATTCGACCACCAAGCGAAACATCGCATCGAGCGAGCACGTACTCGGATG
GAAGCCGGTCTTGTCGATCAGGATGATCTGGACGAAGAGCATCAGGGGCTCGCGCCAGCCGAACTGTTCG
CCAGGCTCAAGGCGAGCATGCCCGACGGCGAGGATCTCGTCGTGACCCATGGCGATGCCTGCTTGCCGAA
TATCATGGTGGAAAATGGCCGCTTTTCTGGATTCATCGACTGTGGCCGGCTGGGTGTGGCGGACCGCTAT
CAGGACATAGCGTTGGCTACCCGTGATATTGCTGAAGAGCTTGGCGGCGAATGGGCTGACCGCTTCCTCG
TGCTTTACGGTATCGCCGCTCCCGATTCGCAGCGCATCGCCTTCTATCGCCTTCTTGACGAGTTCTTCTG
AATTATTAACGCTTACAATTTCCTGATGCGGTATTTTCTCCTTACGCATCTGTGCGGTATTTCACACCGC
ATCAGGTGGCACTTTTCGGGGAAATGTGCGCGGAACCCCTATTTGTTTATTTTTCTAAATACATTCAAAT
ATGTATCCGCTCATGAGACAATAACCCTGATAAATGCTTCAATAATAGCACGTGAGGAGGGCCACCATGG
CCAAGTTGACCAGTGCCGTTCCGGTGCTCACCGCGCGCGACGTCGCCGGAGCGGTCGAGTTCTGGACCGA
CCGGCTCGGGTTCTCCCGGGACTTCGTGGAGGACGACTTCGCCGGTGTGGTCCGGGACGACGTGACCCTG
TTCATCAGCGCGGTCCAGGACCAGGTGGTGCCGGACAACACCCTGGCCTGGGTGTGGGTGCGCGGCCTGG
ACGAGCTGTACGCCGAGTGGTCGGAGGTCGTGTCCACGAACTTCCGGGACGCCTCCGGGCCGGCCATGAC
CGAGATCGGCGAGCAGCCGTGGGGGCGGGAGTTCGCCCTGCGCGACCCGGCCGGCAACTGCGTGCACTTC
GTGGCCGAGGAGCAGGACTGACACGTGCTAAAACTTCATTTTTAATTTAAAAGGATCTAGGTGAAGATCC
TTTTTGATAATCTCATGACCAAAATCCCTTAACGTGAGTTTTCGTTCCACTGAGCGTCAGACCCCGTAGA
AAAGATCAAAGGATCTTCTTGAGATCCTTTTTTTCTGCGCGTAATCTGCTGCTTGCAAACAAAAAAACCA
CCGCTACCAGCGGTGGTTTGTTTGCCGGATCAAGAGCTACCAACTCTTTTTCCGAAGGTAACTGGCTTCA
GCAGAGCGCAGATACCAAATACTGTTCTTCTAGTGTAGCCGTAGTTAGGCCACCACTTCAAGAACTCTGT
AGCACCGCCTACATACCTCGCTCTGCTAATCCTGTTACCAGTGGCTGCTGCCAGTGGCGATAAGTCGTGT
CTTACCGGGTTGGACTCAAGACGATAGTTACCGGATAAGGCGCAGCGGTCGGGCTGAACGGGGGGTTCGT
GCACACAGCCCAGCTTGGAGCGAACGACCTACACCGAACTGAGATACCTACAGCGTGAGCTATGAGAAAG
CGCCACGCTTCCCGAAGGGAGAAAGGCGGACAGGTATCCGGTAAGCGGCAGGGTCGGAACAGGAGAGCGC
ACGAGGGAGCTTCCAGGGGGAAACGCCTGGTATCTTTATAGTCCTGTCGGGTTTCGCCACCTCTGACTTG
AGCGTCGATTTTTGTGATGCTCGTCAGGGGGGCGGAGCCTATGGAAAAACGCCAGCAACGCGGCCTTTTT
ACGGTTCCTGGCCTTTTGCTGGCCTTTTGCTCACATGTTCTTTCCTGCGTTATCCCCTGATTCTGTGGAT
AACCGTATTACCGCCTTTGAGTGAGCTGATACCGCTCGCCGCAGCCGAACGACCGAGCGCAGCGAGTCAG
TGAGCGAGGAAGCGGAAGAGCGCCCA
